>Addgene plasmid #74684 | pLmrA-N1 | addgene full sequence | sequence record 147450
GCTTCCTCGCTCACTGACTCGCTGCACGAGGCAGACCTCAGCGCTAGCGGAGTGTATACTGGCTTACTAT
GTTGGCACTGATGAGGGTGTCAGTGAAGTGCTTCATGTGGCAGGAGAAAAAAGGCTGCACCGGTGCGTCA
GCAGAATATGTGATACAGGATATATTCCGCTTCCTCGCTCACTGACTCGCTACGCTCGGTCGTTCGACTG
CGGCGAGCGGAAATGGCTTACGAACGGGGCGGAGATTTCCTGGAAGATGCCAGGAAGATACTTAACAGGG
AAGTGAGAGGGCCGCGGCAAAGCCGTTTTTCCATAGGCTCCGCCCCCCTGACAAGCATCACGAAATCTGA
CGCTCAAATCAGTGGTGGCGAAACCCGACAGGACTATAAAGATACCAGGCGTTTCCCCTGGCGGCTCCCT
CGTGCGCTCTCCTGTTCCTGCCTTTCGGTTTACCGGTGTCATTCCGCTGTTATGGCCGCGTTTGTCTCAT
TCCACGCCTGACACTCAGTTCCGGGTAGGCAGTTCGCTCCAAGCTGGACTGTATGCACGAACCCCCCGTT
CAGTCCGACCGCTGCGCCTTATCCGGTAACTATCGTCTTGAGTCCAACCCGGAAAGACATGCAAAAGCAC
CACTGGCAGCAGCCACTGGTAATTGATTTAGAGGAGTTAGTCTTGAAGTCATGCGCCGGTTAAGGCTAAA
CTGAAAGGACAAGTTTTGGTGACTGCGCTCCTCCAAGCCAGTTACCTCGGTTCAAAGAGTTGGTAGCTCA
GAGAACCTTCGAAAAACCGCCCTGCAAGGCGGTTTTTTCGTTTTCAGAGCAAGAGATTACGCGCAGACCA
AAACGATCTCAAGAAGATCATCTTATTAAGGGGTCTGACGCTCAGTGGAACGAAAAATCAATCTAAAGTA
TATATGAGTAAACTTGGTCTGACAGTTACCTTAGAAAAACTCATCGAGCATCAAATGAAACTGCAATTTA
TTCATATCAGGATTATCAATACCATATTTTTGAAAAAGCCGTTTCTGTAATGAAGGAGAAAACTCACCGA
GGCAGTTCCATAGGATGGCAAGATCCTGGTATCGGTCTGCGATTCCGACTCGTCCAACATCAATACAACC
TATTAATTTCCCCTCGTCAAAAATAAGGTTATCAAGTGAGAAATCACCATGAGTGACGACTGAATCCGGT
GAGAATGGCAAAAGCTTATGCATTTCTTTCCAGACTTGTTCAACAGGCCAGCCATTACGCTCGTCATCAA
AATCACTCGCATCAACCAAACCGTTATTCATTCGTGATTGCGCCTGAGCGAGACGAAATACGCGATCGCT
GTTAAAAGGACAATTACAAACAGGAATCGAATGCAACCGGCGCAGGAACACTGCCAGCGCATCAACAATA
TTTTCACCTGAATCAGGATATTCTTCTAATACCTGGAATGCTGTTTTCCCGGGGATCGCAGTGGTGAGTA
ACCATGCATCATCAGGAGTACGGATAAAATGCTTGATGGTCGGAAGAGGCATAAATTCCGTCAGCCAGTT
TAGTCTGACCATCTCATCTGTAACATCATTGGCAACGCTACCTTTGCCATGTTTCAGAAACAACTCTGGC
GCATCGGGCTTCCCATACAATCGATAGATTGTCGCACCTGATTGCCCGACATTATCGCGAGCCCATTTAT
ACCCATATAAATCAGCATCCATGTTGGAATTTAATCGCGGCCTCGAGCAAGACGTTTCCCGTTGAATATG
GCTCATAACACCCCTTGTATTACTGTTTATGTAAGCAGACAGTTTTATTGTTCATGATGATATATTTTTA
TCTTGTGCAATGTACATCAGAGATTTTGAGACACAAGGAGAACGATCGTTGGCTGTGTTGACAATTAATC
ATCGGCTCGTATAATGTGTGGAATTGTGAGCGCTCACAATTAGGAGTCAATTAATGTGCTTTTAATTCTG
ATGAGACGGTGACGTCGAAACTCCCTCTACAAATAATTTTGTTTAATACGCTATGGACTATGTTTTCTGC
TATGGACTATGTTTTCACACACGAGATGCCTCGATGAGCTATGGTGATAGCCGTGAAAAAATTCTGAGCG
CAGCAACCCGTCTGTTTCAGCTGCAGGGTTATTATGGCACCGGTCTGAATCAGATTATCAAAGAAAGCGG
TGCACCGAAAGGTAGCCTGTATTATCATTTTCCGGGTGGTAAAGAACAGCTGGCAATTGAAGCAGTGAAC
GAAATGAAAGAATATATCCGCCAGAAAATCGCCGATTGTATGGAAGCATGTACCGATCCGGCAGAAGGTA
TTCAGGCATTTCTGAAAGAACTGAGCTGTCAGTTTAGCTGTACCGAAGATATTGAAGGTCTGCCGGTTGG
TCTGCTGGCAGCAGAAACCAGCCTGAAAAGCGAACCGCTGCGTGAAGCATGTCATGAAGCATATAAAGAA
TGGGCCAGCGTGTATGAAGAAAAACTGCGTCAGACCGGTTGTAGCGAAAGCCGTGCAAAAGAAGCAAGCA
CCGTTGTTAATGCAATGATTGAAGGTGGTATTCTGCTGAGCCTGACCGCAAAAAATAGCACACCGCTGCT
GCATATTAGCAGCTGTATTCCGGATCTGCTGAAACGTTAATAAGGTTGAAAAATAAAAACGGCGCTAAAA
AGCGCCGTTTTTTTGACGGTGGTATACTCGCTCATTCACTAGGTCTGATTCGTTACCAATTGACAGCTGG
TGGTCGAATCAAGATAATAGACCAGTCACTATATTTAGCTGTCACCGGATGTGCTTTCCGGTCTGATGAG
TCCGTGAGGACGAAACAGCCTCTACAAATAATTTTGTTTAATACTAGAGAAAGAGGGGAAATACTAGATG
GTGAGCAAGGGCGAGGAGCTGTTCACCGGGGTGGTGCCCATCCTGGTCGAGCTGGACGGCGACGTAAACG
GCCACAAGTTCAGCGTGTCCGGCGAGGGCGAGGGCGATGCCACCTACGGCAAGCTGACCCTGAAGTTCAT
CTGCACCACAGGCAAGCTGCCCGTGCCCTGGCCCACCCTCGTGACCACCTTCGGCTACGGCCTGCAATGC
TTCGCCCGCTACCCCGACCACATGAAGCTGCACGACTTCTTCAAGTCCGCCATGCCCGAAGGCTACGTCC
AGGAGCGCACCATCTTCTTCAAGGACGACGGCAACTACAAGACCCGCGCCGAGGTGAAGTTCGAGGGCGA
CACCCTGGTGAACCGCATCGAGCTGAAGGGCATCGACTTCAAGGAGGACGGCAACATCCTGGGGCACAAG
CTGGAGTACAACTACAACAGCCACAACGTCTATATCATGGCCGACAAGCAGAAGAACGGCATCAAGGTGA
ACTTCAAGATCCGCCACAACATCGAGGACGGCAGCGTGCAGCTCGCCGACCACTACCAGCAGAACACCCC
AATCGGCGACGGCCCCGTGCTGCTGCCCGACAACCACTACCTTAGCTACCAGTCCGCCCTGAGCAAAGAC
CCCAACGAGAAGCGCGATCACATGGTCCTGCTGGAGTTCGTGACCGCCGCCGGGATCACTCTCGGCATGG
ACGAGCTGTACAAGTAACTCGGTACCAAATTCCAGAAAAGAGGCCTCCCGAAAGGGGGGCCTTTTTTCGT
TTTGGTCCAATGGCGGCGCGCCATCGAATGGCGCAAAACCTTTCGCGGTATGGCATGATAGCGCCCGGAA
GAGAGTCAATTCAGGGTGGTGAATATGAAACCAGTAACGTTATACGATGTCGCAGAGTATGCCGGTGTCT
CTTATCAGACCGTTTCCCGCGTGGTGAACCAGGCCAGCCACGTTTCTGCGAAAACGCGGGAAAAAGTGGA
AGCGGCGATGGCGGAGCTGAATTACATTCCCAACCGCGTGGCACAACAACTGGCGGGCAAACAGTCGTTG
CTGATTGGCGTTGCCACCTCCAGTCTGGCCCTGCACGCGCCGTCGCAAATTGTCGCGGCGATTAAATCTC
GCGCCGATCAACTGGGTGCCAGCGTGGTGGTGTCGATGGTAGAACGAAGCGGCGTCGAAGCCTGTAAAGC
GGCGGTGCACAATCTTCTCGCGCAACGCGTCAGTGGGCTGATCATTAACTATCCGCTGGATGACCAGGAT
GCCATTGCTGTGGAAGCTGCCTGCACTAATGTTCCGGCGTTATTTCTTGATGTCTCTGACCAGACACCCA
TCAACAGTATTATTTTCTCCCATGAGGACGGTACGCGACTGGGCGTGGAGCATCTGGTCGCATTGGGTCA
CCAGCAAATCGCGCTGTTAGCGGGCCCATTAAGTTCTGTCTCGGCGCGTCTGCGTCTGGCTGGCTGGCAT
AAATATCTCACTCGCAATCAAATTCAGCCGATAGCGGAACGGGAAGGCGACTGGAGTGCCATGTCCGGTT
TTCAACAAACCATGCAAATGCTGAATGAGGGCATCGTTCCCACTGCGATGCTGGTTGCCAACGATCAGAT
GGCGCTGGGCGCAATGCGCGCCATTACCGAGTCCGGGCTGCGCGTTGGTGCGGATATCTCGGTAGTGGGA
TACGACGATACCGAAGATAGCTCATGTTATATCCCGCCGTTAACCACCATCAAACAGGATTTTCGCCTGC
TGGGGCAAACCAGCGTGGACCGCTTGCTGCAACTCTCTCAGGGCCAGGCGGTGAAGGGCAATCAGCTGTT
GCCAGTCTCACTGGTGAAAAGAAAAACCACCCTGGCGCCCAATACGCAAACCGCCTCTCCCCGCGCGTTG
GCCGATTCATTAATGCAGCTGGCACGACAGGTTTCCCGACTGGAAAGCGGGCAGTGATAATCCAGGAGGA
AAAAAATGTCCAGATTAGATAAAAGTAAAGTGATTAACAGCGCATTAGAGCTGCTTAATGAGGTCGGAAT
CGAAGGTTTAACAACCCGTAAACTCGCCCAGAAGCTAGGTGTAGAGCAGCCTACATTGTATTGGCATGTA
AAAAATAAGCGGGCTTTGCTCGACGCCTTAGCCATTGAGATGTTAGATAGGCACCATACTCACTTTTGCC
CTTTAGAAGGGGAAAGCTGGCAAGATTTTTTACGTAATAACGCTAAAAGTTTTAGATGTGCTTTACTAAG
TCATCGCGATGGAGCAAAAGTACATTTAGGTACACGGCCTACAGAAAAACAGTATGAAACTCTCGAAAAT
CAATTAGCCTTTTTATGCCAACAAGGTTTTTCACTAGAGAATGCATTATATGCACTCAGCGCTGTGGGGC
ATTTTACTTTAGGTTGCGTATTGGAAGATCAAGAGCATCAAGTCGCTAAAGAAGAAAGGGAAACACCTAC
TACTGATAGTATGCCGCCATTATTACGACAAGCTATCGAATTATTTGATCACCAAGGTGCAGAGCCAGCC
TTCTTATTCGGCCTTGAATTGATCATATGCGGATTAGAAAAACAACTTAAATGTGAAAGTGGGTCCTAAT
AATTGGTAACGAATCAGACAATTGACGGCTCGAGGGAGTAGCATAGGGTTTGCAGAATCCCTGCTTCGTC
CATTTGACAGGCACATTATGCATCGATGATAAGCTGTCAAACATGAGCAGATCCTCTACGCCGGACGCAT
CGTGGCCGGCATCACCGGCGCCACAGGTGCGGTTGCTGGCGCCTATATCGCCGACATCACCGATGGGGAA
GATCGGGCTCGCCACTTCGGGCTCATGAGCAAATATTTTATCTGAGGT
Features (pLannotate 1.2.2; 16 found; start..end, strand, type, name):
      1..23      -  rep_origin     RSF ori (fragment): Plasmids containing the RSF 1030 origin of replication can be propagated in E. coli cells that contain additional plasmids with compatible origins.
     40..66      +  misc_feature   bom (fragment): basis of mobility region from pBR322
    165..220     -  rep_origin     RSF ori (fragment): Plasmids containing the RSF 1030 origin of replication can be propagated in E. coli cells that contain additional plasmids with compatible origins.
    308..852     -  rep_origin     p15A ori: Plasmids containing the medium-copy-number p15A origin of replication can be propagated in E. coli cells that contain a second plasmid with the ColE1 origin.
    941..1756    -  CDS            KanR: aminoglycoside phosphotransferase; aph(3')-Ia; confers resistance to kanamycin in bacteria or G418 (Geneticin®) in eukaryotes
   1878..1906    +  promoter       tac promoter: strong E. coli promoter; hybrid between the trp and lac UV5 promoters
   1912..1931    +  protein_bind   lac operator (symmetric): The lac repressor binds to the lac operator to inhibit transcription in E. coli. This inhibition can be relieved by adding lactose or isopropyl-β-D-thiogalactopyranoside (IPTG). The symmetric lac operator was optimized for tight binding of lac repressor. lac repressor encoded by lacI
   1930..1985    +  ncRNA          Hammerhead 3: Accession: RF00008 - Hammerhead ribozyme (type III)
   2067..2627    +  CDS            yxaF: YXAF_BACSU - Experimental evidence at protein level: Swiss-Prot protein existence level 1. From Bacillus subtilis (strain 168).
   2769..2818    +  misc_RNA       sTRSV HHRz: hammerhead ribozyme from the tobacco ringspot virus satellite RNA (Khvorova et al., 2003)
   2868..3587    +  CDS            EYFP: enhanced YFP mammalian codon-optimized
   3661..3734    +  promoter       lacI promoter (fragment): lacI
   3735..4814    +  CDS            lacI: LACI_ECOLI - Experimental evidence at protein level: Swiss-Prot protein existence level 1. Repressor of the lactose operon. Binds allolactose as an inducer. From Escherichia coli (strain K12).
   4836..5456    +  CDS            tetR: TETR2_ECOLX - Experimental evidence at protein level: Swiss-Prot protein existence level 1. TetR is the repressor of the tetracycline resistance element; its N-terminal region forms a helix-turn-helix structure and binds DNA. Binding of tetracycline to TetR reduces the repressor affinity for the tetracycline resistance gene (tetA) promoter operator sites. From Escherichia coli.
   5552..5570    -  promoter       tet promoter (fragment): E. coli promoter for tetracycline efflux protein gene
   5580..5700    +  CDS            TcR (fragment): tetracycline efflux protein; tet; confers resistance to tetracycline
