[The description below was written by a language model from this plasmid's Addgene catalogue record and pLannotate feature annotations shown in this document.]
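Description:
pLmrA-N1 is a bacterial expression plasmid built on the pAN801 backbone for use in E. coli, carrying a single repressor-based genetic logic gate (the "LmrA-N1 gate") together with its fluorescent readout. It replicates from a p15A origin, which the catalogue lists as low copy and which is compatible with ColE1-type plasmids. Selection is by kanamycin through an aminoglycoside phosphotransferase gene. The short RSF ori, bom, tet promoter and TcR hits in the annotation are fragments and probably reflect sequence similarity or backbone remnants rather than functional elements.

The insert is recorded as PTac-RBSN1-LmrA-PLmrA-YFP. A tac promoter followed by a symmetric lac operator serves as the gate input and is held off by the plasmid-encoded LacI, so transcription is tunable with IPTG. Downstream, a hammerhead ribozyme acts as an insulator, cleaving the 5' leader so that translation from the N1 ribosome binding site variant is independent of promoter context. The coding sequence annotated as Bacillus subtilis yxaF occupies the position of the LmrA repressor named in the insert, and the two are a closely related pair of TetR-family regulators. The catalogue lists the species as E. coli, which likely refers to the host. LmrA represses its cognate PLmrA promoter, which is not separately annotated. That promoter drives a second ribozyme insulator (sTRSV) and EYFP. Rising IPTG therefore raises LmrA and lowers YFP, giving NOT-gate behaviour. A tetR gene is also present next to lacI, but no TetR-regulated payload is evident in this construct.

The plasmid is suited to measuring the gate's input-output response function for automated genetic circuit design.
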