Addgene plasmid #74684: pLmrA-N1
Purpose: LmrA-N1 gate
Depositing lab: Christopher Voigt. Depositing organization: Massachusetts Institute of Technology. Publication: Genetic circuit design automation. Nielsen AA, Der BS, Shin J, Vaidyanathan P, Paralanov V, Strychalski EA, Ross D, Densmore D, Voigt CA. Science. 2016 Apr 1;352(6281):aac7341. doi: 10.1126/science.aac7341. PubMed 27034378.
Backbone
  Vector backbone: pAN801
  Backbone manufacturer: Alec Nielsen
  Backbone size w/o insert (bp): 3930
  Total vector size (bp): 5719
  Vector type: Bacterial Expression
Growth in bacteria
  Bacterial resistance: Kanamycin, 50 μg/mL
  Growth temperature: 37°C
  Growth strain: DH5alpha
  Copy number: Low Copy
Gene/Insert
  Gene/Insert name: PTac-RBSN1-LmrA-PLmrA-YFP
  Species: E. coli
  Insert size (bp): 1789
Terms and licenses: Academic/Nonprofit Terms; Industry Terms: Not Available to Industry
How to cite: pLmrA-N1 was a gift from Christopher Voigt (Addgene plasmid # 74684 ; http://n2t.net/addgene:74684 ; RRID:Addgene_74684)
