>Addgene plasmid #74684 | pLmrA-N1 | addgene partial sequence | sequence record 142402 | pTac-F 5'-cggctcgtataatgtgtgga-3'
ATTCTGATGAGACGGTGACGTCGAAACTCCCTCTACAAATAATTTTGTTTAATACGCTATGGACTATGTT
TTCTGCTATGGACTATGTTTTCACACACGAGATGCCTCGATGAGCTATGGTGATAGCCGTGAAAAAATTC
TGAGCGCAGCAACCCGTCTGTTTCAGCTGCAGGGTTATTATGGCACCGGTCTGAATCAGATTATCAAAGA
AAGCGGTGCACCGAAAGGTAGCCTGTATTATCATTTTCCGGGTGGTAAAGAACAGCTGGCAATTGAAGCA
GTGAACGAAATGAAAGAATATATCCGCCAGAAAATCGCCGATTGTATGGAAGCATGTACCGATCCGGCAG
AAGGTATTCAGGCATTTCTGAAAGAACTGAGCTGTCAGTTTAGCTGTACCGAAGATATTGAAGGTCTGCC
GGTTGGTCTGCTGGCAGCAGAAACCAGCCTGAAAAGCGAACCGCTGCGTGAAGCATGTCATGAAGCATAT
AAAGAATGGGCCAGCGTGTATGAAGAAAAACTGCGTCAGACCGGTTGTAGCGAAAGCCGTGCAAAAGAAG
CAAGCACCGTTGTTAATGCAATGATTGAAGGTGGTATTCTGCTGAGCCTGACCGCAAAAAATAGCACACC
GCTGCTGCATATTAGCAGCTGTATTCCGGATCTGCTGAAACGTTAATAAGGTTGAAAAATAAAAACGGCG
CTAAA
