>Addgene plasmid #74684 | pLmrA-N1 | addgene partial sequence | sequence record 145816 | EXFP-R 5'-GTCTTGTAGTTGCCGTCGTC-3'
AGAAGTCGTGCAGCTTCATGTGGTCGGGGTAGCGGGCGAAGCATTGCAGGCCGTAGCCGAAGGTGGTCAC
GAGGGTGGGCCAGGGCACGGGCAGCTTGCCTGTGGTGCAGATGAACTTCAGGGTCAGCTTGCCGTAGGTG
GCATCGCCCTCGCCCTCGCCGGACACGCTGAACTTGTGGCCGTTTACGTCGCCGTCCAGCTCGACCAGGA
TGGGCACCACCCCGGTGAACAGCTCCTCGCCCTTGCTCACCATCTAGTATTTCCCCTCTTTCTCTAGTAT
TAAACAAAATTATTTGTAGAGGCTGTTTCGTCCTCACGGACTCATCAGACCGGAAAGCACATCCGGTGAC
AGCTAAATATAGTGACTGGTCTATTATCTTGATTCGACCACCAGCTGTCAATTGGTAACGAATCAGACCT
AGTGAATGAGCGAGTATACCACCGTCAAAAAAACGGCGCTTTTTAGCGCCGTTTTTATTTTTCAACCTTA
TTAACGTTTCAGCAGATCCGGAATACAGCTGCTAATATGCAGCAGCGGTGTGCTATTTTTTGCGGTCAGG
CTCAGCAGAATACCACCTTCAATCATTGCATTAACAACGGTGCTTGCTTCTTTTGCACGGCTTTCGCTAC
AACCGGTCTGACGCAGTTTTTCTTCATACACGCTGGCCCATTCTTTATATGCTTCATGACATGCTTCACG
CAGCGGTTCGCTTTTCAGGCTGGTTTCTGCTGCCAGCAGACCAACCGGCAGACCTTCAATATCTTCGGTA
CAGCTAAACTGACAGCTCAGTTCTT
